>Addgene plasmid #217687 | HA-MBP-TEVpCS-ADGRD1 CTF-FLAG | addgene full sequence | sequence record 430277 | Addgene NGS Result
GCTATTGCTTTATTTGTAACCATTATAAGCTGCAATAAACAAGTTAACAACAACAATTGCATTCATTTTA
TGTTTCAGGTTCAGGGGGAGGTGTGGGAGGTTTTTTAAAGCAAGTAAAACCTCTACAAATGTGGTATGGA
ATTAATTCTAAAATACAGCATAGCAAAACTTTAACCTCCAAATCAAGCCTCTACTTGAATCCTTTTCTGA
GGGATGAATAAGGCATAGGCATCAGGGGCTGTTGCCAATGTGCATTAGCTGTTTGCAGCCTCACCTTCTT
TCATGGAGTTTAAGATATAGTGTATTTTCCCAAGGTTTGAACTAGCTCTTCATTTCTTTATGTTTTAAAT
GCACTGACCTCCCACATTCCCTTTTTAGTAAAATATTCAGAAATAATTTAAATACATCATTGCAATGAAA
ATAAATGTTTTTTATTAGGCAGAATCCAGATGCTCAAGGCCCTTCATAATATCCCCCAGTTTAGTAGTTG
GACTTAGGGAACAAAGGAACCTTTAATAGAAATTGGACAGCAAGAAAGCGAGCTTCTAGCTTATCCTCAG
TCCTGCTCCTCTGCCACAAAGTGCACGCAGTTGCCGGCCGGGTCGCGCAGGGCGAACTCCCGCCCCCACG
GCTGCTCGCCGATCTCGGTCATGGCCGGCCCGGAGGCGTCCCGGAAGTTCGTGGACACGACCTCCGACCA
CTCGGCGTACAGCTCGTCCAGGCCGCGCACCCACACCCAGGCCAGGGTGTTGTCCGGCACCACCTGGTCC
TGGACCGCGCTGATGAACAGGGTCACGTCGTCCCGGACCACACCGGCGAAGTCGTCCTCCACGAAGTCCC
GGGAGAACCCGAGCCGGTCGGTCCAGAACTCGACCGCTCCGGCGACGTCGCGCGCGGTGAGCACCGGAAC
GGCACTGGTCAACTTGGCCATGATGGCTCCTCCTGTCAGGAGAGGAAAGAGAAGAAGGTTAGTACAATTG
CTATAGTGAGTTGTATTATACTATGCAGATATACTATGCCAATGATTAATTGTCAAACTAGGGCTGCAGG
GTTCATAGTGCCACTTTTCCTGCACTGCCCCATCTCCTGCCCACCCTTTCCCAGGCATAGACAGTCAGTG
ACTTACCAAACTCACAGGAGGGAGAAGGCAGAAGCTTGAGACAGACCCGCGGGACCGCCGAACTGCGAGG
GGACGTGGCTAGGGCGGCTTCTTTTATGGTGCGCCGGCCCTCGGAGGCAGGGCGCTCGGGGAGGCCTAGC
GGCCAATCTGCGGTGGCAGGAGGCGGGGCCGAAGGCCGTGCCTGACCAATCCGGAGCACATAGGAGTCTC
AGCCCCCCGCCCCAAAGCAAGGGGAAGTCACGCGCCTGTAGCGCCAGCGTGTTGTGAAATGGGGGCTTGG
GGGGGTTGGGGCCCTGACTAGTCAAAACAAACTCCCATTGACGTCAATGGGGTGGAGACTTGGAAATCCC
CGTGAGTCAAACCGCTATCCACGCCCATTGATGTACTGCCAAAACCGCATCATCATGGTAATAGCGATGA
CTAATACGTAGATGTACTGCCAAGTAGGAAAGTCCCATAAGGTCATGTACTGGGCATAATGCCAGGCGGG
CCATTTACCGTCATTGACGTCAATAGGGGGCGTACTTGGCATATGATACACTTGATGTACTGCCAAGTGG
GCAGTTTACCGTAAATACTCCACCCATTGACGTCAATGGAAAGTCCCTATTGGCGTTACTATGGGAACAT
ACGTCATTATTGACGTCAATGGGCGGGGGTCGTTGGGCGGTCAGCCAGGCGGGCCATTTACCGTAAGTTA
TGTAACGCCTGCAGGTTAATTAAGAACATGTGAGCAAAAGGCCAGCAAAAGGCCAGGAACCGTAAAAAGG
CCGCGTTGCTGGCGTTTTTCCATAGGCTCCGCCCCCCTGACGAGCATCACAAAAATCGACGCTCAAGTCA
GAGGTGGCGAAACCCGACAGGACTATAAAGATACCAGGCGTTTCCCCCTGGAAGCTCCCTCGTGCGCTCT
CCTGTTCCGACCCTGCCGCTTACCGGATACCTGTCCGCCTTTCTCCCTTCGGGAAGCGTGGCGCTTTCTC
ATAGCTCACGCTGTAGGTATCTCAGTTCGGTGTAGGTCGTTCGCTCCAAGCTGGGCTGTGTGCACGAACC
CCCCGTTCAGCCCGACCGCTGCGCCTTATCCGGTAACTATCGTCTTGAGTCCAACCCGGTAAGACACGAC
TTATCGCCACTGGCAGCAGCCACTGGTAACAGGATTAGCAGAGCGAGGTATGTAGGCGGTGCTACAGAGT
TCTTGAAGTGGTGGCCTAACTACGGCTACACTAGAAGAACAGTATTTGGTATCTGCGCTCTGCTGAAGCC
AGTTACCTTCGGAAAAAGAGTTGGTAGCTCTTGATCCGGCAAACAAACCACCGCTGGTAGCGGTGGTTTT
TTTGTTTGCAAGCAGCAGATTACGCGCAGAAAAAAAGGATCTCAAGAAGATCCTTTGATCTTTTCTACGG
GGTCTGACGCTCAGTGGAACGAAAACTCACGTTAAGGGATTTTGGTCATGGCTAGTTAATTAACATTTAA
ATCAGCGGCCGCAATAAAATATCTTTATTTTCATTACATCTGTGTGTTGGTTTTTTGTGTGAATCGTAAC
TAACATACGCTCTCCATCAAAACAAAACGAAACAAAACAAACTAGCAAAATAGGCTGTCCCCAGTGCAAG
TGCAGGTGCCAGAACATTTCTCTATCGAAGGATCTGCGATCGCTCCGGTGCCCGTCAGTGGGCAGAGCGC
ACATCGCCCACAGTCCCCGAGAAGTTGGGGGGAGGGGTCGGCAATTGAACGGGTGCCTAGAGAAGGTGGC
GCGGGGTAAACTGGGAAAGTGATGTCGTGTACTGGCTCCGCCTTTTTCCCGAGGGTGGGGGAGAACCGTA
TATAAGTGCAGTAGTCGCCGTGAACGTTCTTTTTCGCAACGGGTTTGCCGCCAGAACACAGCTGAAGCTT
CGAGGGGCTCGCATCTCTCCTTCACGCGCCCGCCGCCCTACCTGAGGCCGCCATCCACGCCGGTTGAGTC
GCGTTCTGCCGCCTCCCGCCTGTGGTGCCTCCTGAACTGCGTCCGCCGTCTAGGTAAGTTTAAAGCTCAG
GTCGAGACCGGGCCTTTGTCCGGCGCTCCCTTGGAGCCTACCTAGACTCAGCCGGCTCTCCACGCTTTGC
CTGACCCTGCTTGCTCAACTCTACGTCTTTGTTTCGTTTTCTGTTCTGCGCCGTTACAGATCCAAGCTGT
GACCGGCGCCTACCTGAGATCACCGGCGAAGGAGGGCCACCATGTACAGGATGCAACTCCTGTCTTGCAT
TGCACTAAGTCTTGCACTTGTCACGAATTCGTACCCATACGATGTTCCAGATTACGCTGGATCCAAAATT
GAAGAAGGCAAACTGGTGATTTGGATTAACGGCGATAAAGGCTATAACGGCCTGGCGGAAGTGGGCAAAA
AATTTGAAAAAGATACCGGCATTAAAGTGACCGTGGAACATCCGGATAAACTGGAAGAAAAATTTCCGCA
GGTGGCGGCGACCGGCGATGGCCCGGATATTATTTTTTGGGCGCATGATCGCTTTGGCGGCTATGCGCAG
AGCGGCCTGCTGGCGGAAATTACCCCGGATAAAGCGTTTCAGGATAAACTGTATCCGTTTACCTGGGATG
CGGTGCGCTATAACGGCAAACTGATTGCGTATCCGATTGCGGTGGAAGCGCTGAGCCTGATTTATAACAA
AGATCTGCTGCCGAACCCGCCGAAAACCTGGGAAGAAATTCCGGCGCTGGATAAAGAACTGAAAGCGAAA
GGCAAAAGCGCGCTGATGTTTAACCTGCAGGAACCGTATTTTACCTGGCCGCTGATTGCGGCGGATGGCG
GCTATGCGTTTAAATATGAAAACGGCAAATATGATATTAAAGATGTGGGCGTGGATAACGCGGGCGCGAA
AGCGGGCCTGACCTTTCTGGTGGATCTGATTAAAAACAAACATATGAACGCGGATACCGATTATAGCATT
GCGGAAGCGGCGTTTAACAAAGGCGAAACCGCGATGACCATTAACGGCCCGTGGGCGTGGAGCAACATTG
ATACCAGCAAAGTGAACTATGGCGTGACCGTGCTGCCGACCTTTAAAGGCCAGCCGAGCAAACCGTTTGT
GGGCGTGCTGAGCGCGGGCATTAACGCGGCGAGCCCGAACAAAGAACTGGCGAAAGAATTTCTGGAAAAC
TATCTGCTGACCGATGAAGGCCTGGAAGCGGTGAACAAAGATAAACCGCTGGGCGCGGTGGCGCTGAAAA
GCTATGAAGAAGAACTGGCGAAAGATCCGCGCATTGCGGCGACCATGGAAAACGCGCAGAAAGGCGAAAT
TATGCCGAACATTCCGCAGATGAGCGCGTTTTGGTATGCGGTGCGCACCGCGGTGATTAACGCGGCGAGC
GGCCGCCAGACCGTGGATGAAGCGCTGAAAGATGCGCAGACCAACGAGAACCTTTACTTCCAAACTAATT
TCGCTATTCTTATGCAGGTGGTCCCTCTGGAGCTCGCCAGAGGGCACCAAGTGGCCCTGTCCAGCATCTC
CTATGTGGGTTGCAGTCTCAGTGTCCTGTGCCTGGTCGCTACCTTGGTTACATTCGCGGTCCTGTCCAGC
GTGTCCACCATCCGGAACCAGCGCTATCACATCCACGCCAACCTGTCTTTCGCCGTGCTGGTCGCCCAGG
TGCTCCTGCTCATTTCCTTTCGTCTGGAGCCTGGAACCACTCCATGCCAGGTGATGGCTGTGCTTCTGCA
CTACTTCTTTCTCAGCGCCTTCGCCTGGATGCTGGTGGAGGGCTTGCACCTGTACTCTATGGTGATCAAG
GTGTTTGGCTCTGAAGACTCAAAGCATCGTTACTATTACGGTATGGGTTGGGGATTCCCCCTTTTGATTT
GCATTATCAGTCTGAGCTTCGCTATGGACTCCTACGGCACTTCAAATAACTGCTGGCTGTCCCTGGCATC
TGGCGCCATCTGGGCCTTTGTGGCCCCCGCTCTGTTCGTGATCGTGGTCAATATCGGCATCCTCATTGCG
GTCACAAGGGTCATCAGCCAGATCTCTGCAGATAACTACAAGATCCACGGGGACCCGTCCGCCTTCAAGC
TGACCGCAAAGGCTGTCGCCGTCCTCCTGCCGATTTTGGGCACGTCTTGGGTTTTCGGCGTTCTCGCTGT
CAACGGATGTGCTGTCGTGTTCCAGTATATGTTCGCTACCCTGAATAGCCTGCAGGGGCTCTTCATTTTC
CTGTTCCACTGCCTGCTCAATAGTGAGGTGAGGGCGGCTTTCAAGCACAAGACCAAGGTGTGGAGCCTGA
CATCATCTTCCGCCCGGACTTCTAACGCGAAACCGTTTCATAGCGACCTGATGAACGGGACCCGCCCGGG
GATGGCTTCCACCAAGCTCTCTCCCTGGGACAAGAGCTCTCATAGCGCCCACAGAGTGGACCTGTCCGCC
GTAGGTTCTGACTACAAAGACGATGACGACAAGTGAAGATCTGACAAAACTCACACATGCCCACCGTGCC
CAGCACCTGAACTCCTGGGGGGACCGTCAGTCTTCCTCTTCCCCCCAAAACCCAAGGACACCCTCATGAT
CTCCCGGACCCCTGAGGTCACATGCGTGGTGGTGGACGTGAGCCACGAAGACCCTGAGGTCAAGTTCAAC
TGGTACGTGGACGGCGTGGAGGTGCATAATGCCAAGACAAAGCCGCGGGAGGAGCAGTACAACAGCACGT
ACCGTGTGGTCAGCGTCCTCACCGTCCTGCACCAGGACTGGCTGAATGGCAAGGAGTACAAGTGCAAGGT
CTCCAACAAAGCCCTCCCAGCCCCCATCGAGAAAACCATCTCCAAAGCCAAAGGGCAGCCCCGAGAACCA
CAGGTGTACACCCTGCCCCCATCCCGGGAGGAGATGACCAAGAACCAGGTCAGCCTGACCTGCCTGGTCA
AAGGCTTCTATCCCAGCGACATCGCCGTGGAGTGGGAGAGCAATGGGCAGCCGGAGAACAACTACAAGAC
CACGCCTCCCGTGCTGGACTCCGACGGCTCCTTCTTCCTCTACAGCAAGCTCACCGTGGACAAGAGCAGG
TGGCAGCAGGGGAACGTCTTCTCATGCTCCGTGATGCACGAGGCTCTGCACAACCACTACACGCAGAAGA
GCCTCTCCCTGTCTCCGGGTAAATGAGTGCTAGCTGGCCAGACATGATAAGATACATTGATGAGTTTGGA
CAAACCACAACTAGAATGCAGTGAAAAAAATGCTTTATTTGTGAAATTTGTGAT
Features (pLannotate 1.2.2; 17 found; start..end, strand, type, name):
     68..139     -  CDS            large T antigen (fragment): large T antigen from SV40 (simian virus 40)
    149..543     -  polyA_signal   β-globin poly(A): human β-globin polyadenylation signal
    560..931     -  CDS            ble: BLE_STRHI - Experimental evidence at protein level: Swiss-Prot protein existence level 1. Binding protein with a strong affinity to the bleomycin family of antibiotics. From Streptoalloteichus hindustanus.
    993..1036    -  promoter       EM7 promoter (fragment): synthetic bacterial promoter&nbsp
   1423..1522    -  promoter       CMV promoter (fragment): human cytomegalovirus (CMV) immediate early promoter
   1524..1827    -  enhancer       CMV enhancer: human cytomegalovirus immediate early enhancer
   1907..2495    -  rep_origin     ori: high-copy-number ColE1/pMB1/pBR322/pUC origin of replication
   2603..2651    +  polyA_signal   poly(A) signal: synthetic polyadenylation signal
   2662..2753    +  misc_feature   pause site: RNA polymerase II transcriptional pause signal from the human α2 globin gene
   2790..3001    +  promoter       EF-1α core promoter: core promoter for human elongation factor EF-1α
   3014..3282    +  LTR            5' LTR (truncated): truncated 5' long terminal repeat (LTR) from human T-cell leukemia virus (HTLV) type 1
   3332..3391    +  sig_peptide    IL-2 signal sequence: human interleukin-2 signal sequence
   3392..3418    +  CDS            3xHA (fragment): three tandem HA epitope tags
   3422..4522    +  CDS            malE (fragment): MALE_ECO57 - Experimental evidence at protein level: Swiss-Prot protein existence level 1. Part of the ABC transporter complex MalEFGK involved in maltose/maltodextrin import. Binds maltose and higher maltodextrins. From Escherichia coli O157:H7.
   4544..5533    +  CDS            ADGRD1 (fragment): AGRD1_HUMAN - Also known as GPR133, PGR25. Experimental evidence at protein level: Swiss-Prot protein existence level 1. Orphan receptor. Signals via G(s)-alpha family of G-proteins (PubMed:22025619, PubMed:22575658). Has protumorigenic function especially in glioblastoma (PubMed:27775701). From Homo sapiens (Human).
   5573..6253    +  CDS            IGHG1 (fragment): IGHG1_HUMAN - Experimental evidence at protein level: Swiss-Prot protein existence level 1. Constant region of immunoglobulin heavy chains. Immunoglobulins, also known as antibodies, are membrane-bound or secreted glycoproteins produced by B lymphocytes. In the recognition phase of humoral immunity, the membrane-bound immunoglobulins serve as receptors which, upon binding of a specific antigen, trigger the clonal expansion and differentiation of B lymphocytes into immunoglobulins- secreting plasma cells. Secreted immunoglobulins mediate the effector phase of humoral immunity, which results in
   6278..45      -  polyA_signal   SV40 poly(A) signal (across the origin): SV40 polyadenylation signal
