[The description below was written by a language model from this plasmid's Addgene catalogue record and pLannotate feature annotations shown in this document.]
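Description:
HA-MBP-TEVpCS-ADGRD1 CTF-FLAG is a 6,354 bp mammalian expression plasmid built on the pFuse-hIgG1-Fc2 backbone. It is propagated in E. coli from a high-copy ColE1/pUC-type origin and selected with Zeocin. The Streptoalloteichus hindustanus ble gene sits behind both a bacterial EM7 promoter and a CMV enhancer/promoter and ends in a human β-globin polyadenylation signal. This arrangement should allow the same marker to be expressed in bacteria and in mammalian cells.

The payload is driven by the composite promoter typical of this backbone, an EF-1α core promoter joined to a truncated HTLV-1 5' LTR segment. An upstream synthetic poly(A) signal and a transcriptional pause site insulate it from read-through transcription. The open reading frame begins with the human IL-2 signal sequence, which directs the protein into the secretory pathway. This is followed by an HA epitope, E. coli maltose-binding protein (malE) and, according to the construct name, a TEV protease cleavage site. Next comes the C-terminal fragment of human ADGRD1 (GPR133), lacking residues 1–544, with a C-terminal FLAG tag recorded in the catalogue; neither the TEV site nor the FLAG tag was annotated in the feature table. The human IgG1 Fc sequence from the backbone is still detected downstream of the insert, ahead of the SV40 poly(A) signal. The record does not state whether it is translated, and the C-terminal FLAG designation suggests that the reading frame stops before it.

The stated purpose is mammalian expression of adhesion GPCR transmembrane domains. The design suggests that the MBP cap masks the receptor's N-terminus until TEV cleavage exposes it, a likely way to study tethered agonist signalling, the subject of the associated publication. The HA and FLAG tags would allow detection of the protein.
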