Addgene plasmid #217687: HA-MBP-TEVpCS-ADGRD1 CTF-FLAG
Purpose: Mammalian expression of Adhesion G Protein-Coupled Receptor transmembrane domains
Depositing lab: Stephen Blacklow. Depositing organization: Harvard Medical School. Publication: Heterogeneity of tethered agonist signaling in adhesion G protein-coupled receptors. Dates AN, Jones DTD, Smith JS, Skiba MA, Rich MF, Burruss MM, Kruse AC, Blacklow SC. Cell Chem Biol. 2024 Aug 15;31(8):1542-1553.e4. doi: 10.1016/j.chembiol.2024.03.004. Epub 2024 Apr 11. PubMed 38608683.
Backbone
  Vector backbone: pFuse-hIgG1-Fc2
  Backbone manufacturer: Invitrogen
  Vector type: Mammalian Expression
Growth in bacteria
  Bacterial resistance: Bleocin (Zeocin), 50 μg/mL
  Growth temperature: 37°C
  Growth strain: DH5alpha
  Copy number: High Copy
Gene/Insert
  Gene/Insert name: ADGRD1 (alt name: GPR133)
  Species: H. sapiens (human)
  Mutation: Deletion of residues 1-544
  Entrez Gene: ADGRD1 (a.k.a. GPR133, PGR25)
  Tag / fusion protein: HA (N terminal on insert); FLAG (C terminal on insert)
  Cloning method: Gibson Cloning
Terms and licenses: Academic/Nonprofit Terms; Industry Terms: Not Available to Industry
Depositor comments: Please visit https://www.biorxiv.org/content/10.1101/2022.07.14.500097v2 for bioRxiv preprint.
How to cite: HA-MBP-TEVpCS-ADGRD1 CTF-FLAG was a gift from Stephen Blacklow (Addgene plasmid # 217687 ; http://n2t.net/addgene:217687 ; RRID:Addgene_217687)
