>Addgene plasmid #217687 | HA-MBP-TEVpCS-ADGRD1 CTF-FLAG | depositor partial sequence | sequence record 424435 | MBP-CTF Insert
ATGTACAGGATGCAACTCCTGTCTTGCATTGCACTAAGTCTTGCACTTGTCACGAATTCGTACCCATACG
ATGTTCCAGATTACGCTGGATCCAAAATTGAAGAAGGCAAACTGGTGATTTGGATTAACGGCGATAAAGG
CTATAACGGCCTGGCGGAAGTGGGCAAAAAATTTGAAAAAGATACCGGCATTAAAGTGACCGTGGAACAT
CCGGATAAACTGGAAGAAAAATTTCCGCAGGTGGCGGCGACCGGCGATGGCCCGGATATTATTTTTTGGG
CGCATGATCGCTTTGGCGGCTATGCGCAGAGCGGCCTGCTGGCGGAAATTACCCCGGATAAAGCGTTTCA
GGATAAACTGTATCCGTTTACCTGGGATGCGGTGCGCTATAACGGCAAACTGATTGCGTATCCGATTGCG
GTGGAAGCGCTGAGCCTGATTTATAACAAAGATCTGCTGCCGAACCCGCCGAAAACCTGGGAAGAAATTC
CGGCGCTGGATAAAGAACTGAAAGCGAAAGGCAAAAGCGCGCTGATGTTTAACCTGCAGGAACCGTATTT
TACCTGGCCGCTGATTGCGGCGGATGGCGGCTATGCGTTTAAATATGAAAACGGCAAATATGATATTAAA
GATGTGGGCGTGGATAACGCGGGCGCGAAAGCGGGCCTGACCTTTCTGGTGGATCTGATTAAAAACAAAC
ATATGAACGCGGATACCGATTATAGCATTGCGGAAGCGGCGTTTAACAAAGGCGAAACCGCGATGACCAT
TAACGGCCCGTGGGCGTGGAGCAACATTGATACCAGCAAAGTGAACTATGGCGTGACCGTGCTGCCGACC
TTTAAAGGCCAGCCGAGCAAACCGTTTGTGGGCGTGCTGAGCGCGGGCATTAACGCGGCGAGCCCGAACA
AAGAACTGGCGAAAGAATTTCTGGAAAACTATCTGCTGACCGATGAAGGCCTGGAAGCGGTGAACAAAGA
TAAACCGCTGGGCGCGGTGGCGCTGAAAAGCTATGAAGAAGAACTGGCGAAAGATCCGCGCATTGCGGCG
ACCATGGAAAACGCGCAGAAAGGCGAAATTATGCCGAACATTCCGCAGATGAGCGCGTTTTGGTATGCGG
TGCGCACCGCGGTGATTAACGCGGCGAGCGGCCGCCAGACCGTGGATGAAGCGCTGAAAGATGCGCAGAC
CAACGAGAACCTTTACTTCCAAACTAATTTCGCTATTCTTATGCAGGTGGTCCCTCTGGAGCTCGCCAGA
GGGCACCAAGTGGCCCTGTCCAGCATCTCCTATGTGGGTTGCAGTCTCAGTGTCCTGTGCCTGGTCGCTA
CCTTGGTTACATTCGCGGTCCTGTCCAGCGTGTCCACCATCCGGAACCAGCGCTATCACATCCACGCCAA
CCTGTCTTTCGCCGTGCTGGTCGCCCAGGTGCTCCTGCTCATTTCCTTTCGTCTGGAGCCTGGAACCACT
CCATGCCAGGTGATGGCTGTGCTTCTGCACTACTTCTTTCTCAGCGCCTTCGCCTGGATGCTGGTGGAGG
GCTTGCACCTGTACTCTATGGTGATCAAGGTGTTTGGCTCTGAAGACTCAAAGCATCGTTACTATTACGG
TATGGGTTGGGGATTCCCCCTTTTGATTTGCATTATCAGTCTGAGCTTCGCTATGGACTCCTACGGCACT
TCAAATAACTGCTGGCTGTCCCTGGCATCTGGCGCCATCTGGGCCTTTGTGGCCCCCGCTCTGTTCGTGA
TCGTGGTCAATATCGGCATCCTCATTGCGGTCACAAGGGTCATCAGCCAGATCTCTGCAGATAACTACAA
GATCCACGGGGACCCGTCCGCCTTCAAGCTGACCGCAAAGGCTGTCGCCGTCCTCCTGCCGATTTTGGGC
ACGTCTTGGGTTTTCGGCGTTCTCGCTGTCAACGGATGTGCTGTCGTGTTCCAGTATATGTTCGCTACCC
TGAATAGCCTGCAGGGGCTCTTCATTTTCCTGTTCCACTGCCTGCTCAATAGTGAGGTGAGGGCGGCTTT
CAAGCACAAGACCAAGGTGTGGAGCCTGACATCATCTTCCGCCCGGACTTCTAACGCGAAACCGTTTCAT
AGCGACCTGATGAACGGGACCCGCCCGGGGATGGCTTCCACCAAGCTCTCTCCCTGGGACAAGAGCTCTC
ATAGCGCCCACAGAGTGGACCTGTCCGCCGTAGGTTCTGACTACAAAGACGATGACGACAAGTGAAGATC
TGACAAAACTCACACA
